>Addgene plasmid #59292 | pLL3.7 Lmo4.3 shRNA | addgene partial sequence | sequence record 94551 | WPRE-R 5'-CATAGCGTAAAAGGAGCAACA-3'
CAAATTTTGTAATCCAGAGGTTGATTATCGATAAGCTTGATATCGAATTGTACCTAGTGGAACCGGAACC
CTTAAACATGTATAACTTCGTATAATGTATGCTATACGAAGTTATTAGGTCCCTCGACGAATTCCTACTT
GTACAGCTCGTCCATGCCGAGAGTGATCCCGGCGGCGGTCACGAACTCCAGCAGGACCATGTGATCGCGC
TTCTCGTTGGGGTCTTTGCTCAGGGCGGACTGGGTGCTCAGGTAGTGGTTGTCGGGCAGCAGCACGGGGC
CGTCGCCGATGGGGGTGTTCTGCTGGTAGTGGTC
