>Addgene plasmid #59292 | pLL3.7 Lmo4.3 shRNA | addgene partial sequence | sequence record 96915 | pLLU-5 5'-cacagacttgtgggagaagc-3'
TATTGCATATAATATTTCCTAGTAACTATAGAGGCTTAATGTGCGATAAAAGACAGATAATCTGTTCTTT
TTAATACTAGCTACATTTTACATGATAGGCTTGGATTTCTATAAGAGATACAAATACTAAATTATTATTT
TAAAAAACAGCACAAAAGGAAACTCACCCTAACTGTAAAGTAATTGTGTGTTTTGAGACTATAAATATCC
CTTGGAGAAAAGCCTTGTTGTGTTTCACATGTTCTACCTTCAAGAGAGGTAGAACATGTGAAACACTTTT
TTCTCGAGGTCGACGGTATCGATAAGCTCGCTTCACGAGATTCCAGCCGGTCGAGGGACCTAATAACTTC
GTATAGCATACATTATACGAAGTTATATTAAGGGTTCCAAGCTTAAGCGGCCGCGTGGATAACCGTATTA
CCGCCATGCATTAGTTATTAATAGTAATCAATTACGGGGTCATTAGTTCATAGCCCATATATGGAGTTCC
GCGTTACATAACTTACGGTAAATGGCCCGCCTGGCTGACCGCCCAACGACCCCCGCCCATTGACGTCAAT
AATGACGTATGTTCCCATAGTAACGCCAATAGGGACTTTCCATTGACGTCCATGGGTGGAGTATTTACGG
TAAACTGCCCACTTGGCA
