[The description below was written by a language model from this plasmid's Addgene catalogue record.]
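Description:
pLL3.7 Lmo4.3 shRNA is a lentiviral RNA interference vector built on the pLL3.7 (LentiLox 3.7) backbone and designed to knock down mouse Lmo4. It is a high-copy plasmid propagated in E. coli under ampicillin selection. As with many lentiviral transfer plasmids, its repeated viral sequences make it somewhat prone to recombination, so the record recommends a recombination-deficient bacterial host. The total size is listed as about 7.6 kb. No feature table accompanies the record, so the exact positions of the LTRs, packaging signal and other viral elements are not documented here.

The payload is a short hairpin RNA, designated Lmo4.3, cloned between the HpaI and XhoI sites downstream of the mouse U6 promoter. U6 is an RNA polymerase III promoter suited to producing small, defined transcripts, which cellular machinery processes into siRNA targeting the Lmo4 message. A separate CMV-driven EGFP cassette reports on transduction and expression. GFP is the only marker listed for mammalian cells, so transduced cells are identified or sorted by fluorescence rather than selected with a drug. The vector is also catalogued as Cre/Lox, indicating that the backbone carries loxP sites, although the record does not describe their arrangement or what they flank.

Once packaged into lentiviral particles, the construct allows stable delivery of the shRNA to dividing and non-dividing mouse cells. The associated publication concerns the role of Lmo4 in the nucleus accumbens in cocaine sensitivity, consistent with use for in vivo knockdown in mouse brain with GFP marking the infected cells.
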