Addgene plasmid #59292: pLL3.7 Lmo4.3 shRNA
Purpose: shRNA to mouse Lmo4
Depositing lab: Ulrike Heberlein. Depositing organization: University of California, San Francisco (UCSF). Publication: Lmo4 in the nucleus accumbens regulates cocaine sensitivity. Lasek AW, Kapfhamer D, Kharazia V, Gesch J, Giorgetti F, Heberlein U. Genes Brain Behav. 2010 Oct;9(7):817-24. doi: 10.1111/j.1601-183X.2010.00620.x. Epub 2010 Aug 12. PubMed 20618444.
Backbone
  Vector backbone: pLL3.7
  Backbone manufacturer: Addgene Plasmid #11795
  Backbone size w/o insert (bp): 7650
  Total vector size (bp): 7579
  Vector type: Mammalian Expression, Lentiviral, RNAi, Cre/Lox
  Selectable markers: GFP
Growth in bacteria
  Bacterial resistance: Ampicillin, 100 μg/mL
  Growth temperature: 30°C
  Growth strain: Stbl3
  Growth instructions: Although this plasmid grows in standard bacteria, to reduce the chance of recombination we recommend that you grow the plasmid at 30oC in Stbl3 cells from Invitrogen.
  Copy number: High Copy
Gene/Insert
  Gene/Insert name: Lmo4.3 shRNA (alt name: Lmo4.3)
  gRNA/shRNA sequence: GTGTTTCACATGTTCTACC
  Species: M. musculus (mouse)
  Promoter: mouse U6
  Cloning method: Restriction Enzyme; 5′ cloning site HpaI (unknown if destroyed); 3′ cloning site XhoI (unknown if destroyed)
  Sequencing primers: 5′ U6 (5'-cagtgcaggggaaagaatagtagac-3')
Resource information
  A portion of this plasmid was derived from a plasmid made by: Luk Parijs
Terms and licenses: Academic/Nonprofit Terms; Industry Terms: Not Available to Industry
Depositor comments: Lentiviral vector that expresses shRNA under the mouse U6 promoter. A CMV-EGFP reporter cassette is included in the vector to monitor expression. Supported by the NIAAA INIA West consortium.
How to cite: pLL3.7 Lmo4.3 shRNA was a gift from Ulrike Heberlein (Addgene plasmid # 59292 ; http://n2t.net/addgene:59292 ; RRID:Addgene_59292)
